Addgene plasmid #17522: pBRIT Pax7 34C
Depositing lab: Michael Rudnicki. Depositing organization: Ottawa Hospital Research Institute. Publication: Pax7 activates myogenic genes by recruitment of a histone methyltransferase complex. McKinnell IW, Ishibashi J, Le Grand F, Punch VG, Addicks GC, Greenblatt JF, Dilworth FJ, Rudnicki MA. Nat Cell Biol. 2008 Jan . 10(1):77-84. 10.1038/ncb1671 PubMed 18066051.
Backbone
  Vector backbone: pBRIT-LoxP-HA/FLAG-puro
  Backbone size w/o insert (bp): 5200
  Vector type: Mammalian Expression, Retroviral, Cre/Lox
  Selectable markers: Puromycin
Growth in bacteria
  Bacterial resistance: Ampicillin, 100 μg/mL
  Growth temperature: 37°C
  Growth strain: DH5alpha
  Copy number: High Copy
Gene/Insert
  Gene/Insert name: Pax7
  Species: M. musculus (mouse)
  Insert size (bp): 1400
  Mutation: Deletion of aa 1-33
  Entrez Gene: Pax7 (a.k.a. Pax-7)
  Tag / fusion protein: FLAG (C terminal on backbone)
  Cloning method: Restriction Enzyme; 5′ cloning site BamHI (not destroyed); 3′ cloning site XhoI (not destroyed)
  Sequencing primers: 5′ pBABE5'; 3′ pBABE3'
Terms and licenses: Academic/Nonprofit Terms; Industry Terms: Not Available to Industry
How to cite: pBRIT Pax7 34C was a gift from Michael Rudnicki (Addgene plasmid # 17522 ; http://n2t.net/addgene:17522 ; RRID:Addgene_17522)
