[The description below was written by a language model from this plasmid's Addgene catalogue record.]
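Description:
pBRIT Pax7 34C is a retroviral mammalian expression plasmid built on the pBRIT-LoxP-HA/FLAG-puro backbone (about 5.2 kb without insert). It is maintained in E. coli as a high-copy plasmid under ampicillin selection, and transduced or transfected mammalian cells are selected with puromycin. The vector is also classed as Cre/Lox, and the backbone name indicates that it contains loxP sequence. However, the record gives no feature table, so the position of the loxP site(s), what Cre recombination would remove or rearrange, and which promoter drives the insert are not stated. The listed sequencing primers are the pBABE 5′ and 3′ primers, suggesting a cloning region compatible with that retroviral vector family. In vectors of this kind, the viral LTRs and packaging signal allow the transcript to be packaged into particles in a suitable packaging cell line and stably integrated into target cells.

The insert is an approximately 1.4 kb mouse Pax7 coding sequence with amino acids 1–33 deleted, so the protein begins at residue 34, as the "34C" in the name appears to reflect. It was cloned between BamHI and XhoI sites, both retained, and is fused in frame to a C-terminal FLAG tag supplied by the backbone. The backbone name also mentions HA, but only FLAG is recorded as the tag for this construct. Pax7 is a paired-box transcription factor important in the myogenic lineage. The associated publication concerns activation of myogenic genes by Pax7 through recruitment of a histone methyltransferase complex. An N-terminal truncation with an epitope tag fits use in stable expression, detection or immunoprecipitation, and domain-mapping experiments, although the record does not state the specific purpose of this mutant.
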