>Addgene plasmid #17522 | pBRIT Pax7 34C | depositor partial sequence | sequence record 8660 | Author sequence
TGCGTCTGTACTAGTAGCTACTAGCTCGTATCTGGCGGACCCGTGGTGGAACTGACGAGTTCTGAACANC
GGGCGCAACCNTGGGAGACGTCCCAGGGACTTTGGGGCCGTTTTTGTGGCCCGACCTGAGGAAGGGAGTC
GATGTGGAATCCGACCCCGTCAGGATATGTGGTTCTGGTAGGAGACGAGAACCTAAAACAGTTCCCGCCT
CCGTCTGAATTTTTGCTTTCGGTTTGGAACCGAAGCCGCGCGTCTTGTCTGCTGCAGCGCTGCAGCATCG
TTCTGTGTTGTCTCTGTCTGACTGTGTTTCTGTATTTGTCTGAAAATTAGGGCCAGACTGTTACCACTCC
CTTAAGTTTGACCTTAGGTCACTGGAAAGATGTCGAGCGGATCGCTCACAACCAGTCGGTAGATGTCAAG
AAGAGACGTTGGGTTACCTTCTGCTCTGCAGAATGGCCAACCTTTAACGTCGGATGGCCGCGAGACGGCA
CCTTTAACCGAGACCTCATCACCCAGGTTAAGATCAAGGTCTTTTCACCTGGCCCGCATGGACACCCAGA
CCAGGTCCCCTACATCGTGACCTGGGAAGCCTTGGCTTTTGACCCCCCTCCCTGGGTCAAGCCCTTTGTA
CACCCTAAGCCTCCGCCTCCTCTTCCTCCATCCGCCCCGTCTCTCCCCCTTGAACCTCCTCGTTCGACCC
CGCCTCGATCCTCCCTTTATCCAGCCCTCACTCCTTCTCTAGGCGCCGGCCGGATCTATAACTTCGTATA
ATGTATGCTATACGAAGTTATGGATCTAATTAACCCTCACTAAAGGGAACAAAAGCTGGAGCTCCACCGC
GGTGGCGGCCGCTCTAGCCCGGGCGGATCCGCCACCATGGGCCAAGGCCGGGTCAATCAGCTTGGTGGGG
TCTTCATCAATGGTCGACCCCTGCCGAACCACATCCGTCACAAGATAGTGGAAATGGCCCACCATGGCAT
CCGGCCCTGCGTCATCTCCCGTCAGCTCCGTGTTTCTCATGGTTGTGTCTCCAAGATTCTGTGCCGATAT
CAGGAGACTGGGTCCATCCGGCCCGGGGCTATCGGAGGCAGCAAGCCCAGACAGGTGGCGACTCCGGATG
TGGAGAAAAAGATTGAGGAGTATAAGAGAGAGAACCCCGGGATGTTCAGCTGGGAAATCCGGGACCGGCT
GCTGAAGGACGGTCACTGCGACCGAAGCACGGTGCCCTCAGTGAGTTCGATTAGCCGAGTGCTCAGAATC
AAGTTCGGGAAGAAAGAGGACGACGAGGAAGGAGACAAGAAAGAAGAAGATGGCGAGAAGAAAGCCAAAC
ACAGCATCGATGGCATCCTGGGCGACAAAGGGAACCGTCTGGATGAGGGCTCAGATGTGGAATCAGAACC
CGACCTCCCCCTGAAGCGCAAGCAGCGCCGCAGTCGGACCACGTTCACAGCCGAGCAGCTGGAGGAGCTA
GAGAAGGCCTTTGAGAGGACCCACTACCCGGACATCTACACCCGGGAGGAGCTGGCACAGAGGACCAAGC
TCACGGAGGCACGCGTCCAGGTCTGGTTCAGTAACCGGCGTGCCCGCTGGCGCAAGCAGGCAGGAGCTAA
CCAGCTGGCCGCCTTCAACCACCTTCTGCCGGGAGGTTTCCCACCCACCGGCATGCCCACGCTGCCACCC
TACCAGCTGCCGGACTCTACCTACCCCACCACCACCATCTCCCAAGATGGGGGCAGCACAGTACACAGGC
CCCAGCCCCTTCCGCCATCAACCATGCATCAGGGTGGGCTGGCTGCGGCCGCTGCAGCAGCAGACACCAG
CTCTGCCTACGGAGCCCGCCACAGCTTCTCCAGCTACTCTGACAGCTTCATGAACCCTGGGGCTCCCTCC
AACCACATGAACCCTGTCAGCAATGGCCTGTCTCCTCAGGTCATGAGCATCCTTAGCAACCCGAGTGCCG
TGCCTCCACAGCCCCAGGCCGACTTCTCCATCTCCCCGCTGCATGGAGGCCTGGACTCGGCTTCCTCCAT
CTCAGCCAGCTGCAGCCAACGGGCCGACTCCATCAAGCCAGGAGACAGCTTGCCCACGTCCCAGTCTTAC
TGCCCACCCACCTACAGCACCACTGGCTACAGTGTGGACCCTGTGGCTGGCTACCAGTACAGCCAGTATG
GCCAAACTGCTGTTGATTACCTGGCCAAAAACGTGAGCCTGTCCACACAGCGCCGTATGAAGCTTGGGGA
ACACTCCGCTGTGCTGGGACTTCTTCCTGTGGAAACGGGACAAGCCTACCTCGAGGACTACAAGGATGAC
GATGACAAGGATTACAAAGACGACGATGATAAGGACTATAAGGATGATGACGACAAATAATAGTCTAGAG
ATCCATAACTTCGTATAATGTATGCTATACGAAGTTATCTCGACCCTGTGGAATGTGTGTCAGTTAGGGT
GTGGAAAGTCCCCAGGCTCCCCAGCAGGCAGAAGTATGCAAAGCATGCATCTCAATTAGTCAGCAACCAG
GTGTGGAAAGTCCCCAGGCTCCCCAGCAGGCAGAAGTATGCAAAGCATGCATCTCAATTAGTCAGCAACC
ATAGTCCCGCCCCTAACTCCGCCCATCCCGCCCCTAACTCCGCCCAGTTCCGCCCATTCTCCGCCCCATG
GCTGACTAATTTTTTTTATTTATGCAGAGGCCGAGGCCGCCTCGGCCTCTGAGCTATTCCAGAAGTAGTG
AGGAGGCTTTTTTGGAGGCCTAGGCTTTTGCAAAAAGCTTACCATGACCGAGTACAAGCCCACGGTGCGC
CTCGCCACCCGCGACGACGTCCCCAGGGCCGTACGCACCCTCGCCGCCGCGTTCGCCGACTACCCCGCCA
CGCGCCACACCGTCGATCCGGACCGCCACATCGAGCGGGTCACCGAGCTGCAAGAACTCTTCCTCACGCG
CGTCGGGCTCGACATCGGCAAGGTGTGGGTCGCGGACGACGGCGCCGCGGTGGCGGTCTGGACCACGCCG
GAGAGCGTCGAAGCGGGGGCGGTGTTCGCCGAGATCGGCCCGCGCATGGCCGAGTTGAGCGGTTCCCGGC
TGGCCGCGCAGCAACAGATGGAAGGCCTCCTGGCGCCGCACCGGCCCAAGGAGCCCGCGTGGTTCCTGGC
CACCGTCGGCGTCTCGCCCGACCACCAGGGCAAGGGTCTGGGCAGCGCCGTCGTGCTCCCCGGAGTGGAG
GCGGCCGAGCGCGCCGGGGTGCCCGCCTTCCTGGAGACCTCCGCGCCCCGCAACCTCCCCTTCTACGAGC
GGCTCGGCTTCACCGTCACCGCCGACGTCGAGGTGCCCGAAGGACCGCGCACCTGGTGCATGACCCGCAA
GCCCGGTGCCTGANNNNNNNNNNNNNNNNNNNNNNNNNNNNNNNNNNNNNNNNNNNNNNNNNATCGATAA
AATAAAAGATTTTATTTAGTCTCCAGAAAAAGGGGGGAATGAAAGACCCCACCTGTAGGTTTGGCAAGCT
AGCTTAAGTAACGCCATTTTGCAAGGCATGGAAAAAATACATAACTGAGAATAGAGAAGTTCAGATCAGG
TCAGGAACAGATGGAACAGCTGAATATGGGCCAAACAGGATATCTGTGGTAAGCAGTTCCTGCCCGGCTC
AGGGCCAAGAACAGATGGAACAGCTGAATATGGGCCAACAGAATATCTGTGGTAAGCAGTTCCTGCCCCG
GCTCAGGGCCAAGAACAGATGGTCCCCAAATGCGGTCCAGCCCTCAGCAGTTTCTAGAGAACATCAGATG
TTTCCAGGGTGCCCAAGACTGAATGACCTGTGCTATGACTACATCAGAGC
