>Addgene plasmid #17522 | pBRIT Pax7 34C | addgene partial sequence | sequence record 21955 | 17522 with pBABE 5'
CTTCGTATATGGTATGCTATACGAAGTTATGGATCTAATTAACCCTCACTAAAGGGAACAAAAGCTGGAG
CTCCACCGCGGTGGCGGCCGCTCTAGCCCGGGCGGATCCGCCACCATGGGCCAAGGCCGGGTCAATCAGC
TTGGTGGGGTCTTCATCAACGGTCGACCCCTGCCGAACCACATCCGTCACAAGATAGTGGAAATGGCCCA
CCATGGCATCCGGCCCTGCGTCATCTCCCGTCAGCTCCGTGTTTCTCATGGTTGTGTCTCCAAGATTCTG
TGCCGATATCAGGAAACTGGGTCCATCCGGCCCGGGGCTATCGGAAGCAGCAAGCCCAGACAGGTGGCGA
CTCCGGATGTGGAAAAAAAGATTGAGGAATATAAGAAAAAAAACCCCGGGATGTTCAGCTGGGAAATCCG
GGACCGGCTGCTGAAGGACGGTCACTGCGACCGAAGCACGGTGCCCTCAGTGAGTTCCATTAACCGAATG
CTCAAAATCAAGTTCGGGAAGAAAGAAGACGACGAAGAAGGAGACAAGAAAGAAGAAGATGGCGAGAAGA
AAGCCAAACACAGCATCCATGGCATCCTGGGCGACAAAGGGAACCGTCTGGATGAAGGCTC
